>Addgene plasmid #137913 | pTetON-BMP2/7 | depositor full sequence | sequence record 266308 | Full Sequence
CTCGAGTTTACTCCCTATCAGTGATAGAGAACGTATGTCGAGTTTACTCCCTATCAGTGATAGAGAACGT
ATGTCGAGTTTACTCCCTATCAGTGATAGAGAACGTATGTCGAGTTTATCCCTATCAGTGATAGAGAACG
TATGTCGAGTTTACTCCCTATCAGTGATAGAGAACGTATGTCGAGGTAGGCGTGTACGGTGGGAGGCCTA
TATAAGCAGAGCTCGTTTAGTGAACCGTCAGATCGCCTGGAGATTTCGAGCTCGGTACCGAGCTCGGATC
CACTAGTAACGGCCGCCAGTGTGCTGGAATTCGGCTTGCCACCATGGTGGCCGGGACCCGCTGTCTTCTA
GCGTTGCTGCTTCCCCAGGTCCTCCTGGGCGGCGCGGCTGGCCTCGTTCCGGAGCTGGGCCGCAGGAAGT
TCGCGGCGGCGTCGTCGGGCCGCCCCTCATCCCAGCCCTCTGACGAGGTCCTGAGCGAGTTCGAGCTGCG
GCTGCTCAGCATGTTCGGCCTGAAACAGAGACCCACCCCCAGCAGGGACGCCGTGGTGCCCCCCTACATG
CTAGACCTGTATCGCAGGCACTCAGGTCAGCCGGGCTCACCCGCCCCAGACCACCGGTTGGAGAGGGCAG
CCAGCCGAGCCAACACTGTGCGCAGCTTCCACCATGAAGAATCTTTGGAAGAACTACCAGAAACGAGTGG
GAAAACAACCCGGAGATTCTTCTTTAATTTAAGTTCTATCCCCACGGAGGAGTTTATCACCTCAGCAGAG
CTTCAGGTTTTCCGAGAACAGATGCAAGATGCTTTAGGAAACAATAGCAGTTTCCATCACCGAATTAATA
TTTATGAAATCATAAAACCTGCAACAGCCAACTCGAAATTCCCCGTGACCAGACTTTTGGACACCAGGTT
GGTGAATCAGAATGCAAGCAGGTGGGAAAGTCTTGATGTCACCCCCGCTGTGATGCGGTGGACTGCACAG
GGACACGCCAACCATGGATTCGTGGTGGAAGTGGCCCACTTGGAGGAGAAACAAGGTGTCTCCAAGAGAC
ATGTTAGGATAAGCAGGTCTTTGCACCAAGATGAACACAGCTGGTCACAGATAAGGCCATTGCTAGTAAC
TTTTGGCCATGATGGAAAAGGGCATCCTCTCCACAAAAGAGAAAAACGTCAAGCCAAACACAAACAGCGG
AAACGCCTTAAGTCCAGCTGTAAGAGACACCCTTTGTACGTGGACTTCAGTGACGTGGGGTGGAATGACT
GGATTGTGGCTCCCCCGGGGTATCACGCCTTTTACTGCCACGGAGAATGCCCTTTTCCTCTGGCTGATCA
TCTGAACTCCACTAATCATGCCATTGTTCAGACGTTGGTCAACTCTGTTAACTCTAAGATTCCTAAGGCA
TGCTGTGTCCCGACAGAACTCAGTGCTATCTCGATGCTGTACCTTGACGAGAATGAAAAGGTTGTATTAA
AGAACTATCAGGACATGGTTGTGGAGGGTTGTGGGTGTCGCTAGAAGCCGAATTCTGCAGATATCCATCA
CACTGGCGGCCGCATCGATAAGCTTGTCGACGATATCTCCAGAGGATCATAATCAGCCATACCACATTTG
TAGAGGTTTTACTTGCTTTAAAAAACCTCCCACACCTCCCCCTGAACCTGAAACATAAAATGAATGCAAT
TGTTGTTGTTAACTTGTTTATTGCAGCTTATAATGGTTACAAATAAAGCAATAGCATCACAAATTTCACA
AATAAAGCATTTTTTTCACTGCCCCGAGCTTCCTCGCTCACTGACTCGCTGCGCTCGGTCGTTCGGCTGC
GGCGAGCGGTATCAGCTCACTCAAAGGCGGTAATACGGTTATCCACAGAATCAGGGGATAACGCAGGAAA
GAACATGTTTGGTCGAGCTGATACTTCCCGTCCGCCAGGGGGACATGCCGGCGATGCTGAAGGTCGCGCG
CATTCCCGATGAAGAGGCCGGTTACCGCCTGTTGACCTGGTGGGACGGGCAGGGCGCCGCCCGAGTCTTC
GCCTCGGCGGCGGGCGCTCTGCTCATGGAGCGCGCGTCCGGGGCCGGGGACCTTGCACAGATAGCGTGGT
CCGGCCAGGACGACGAGGCTTGCAGGATCATAATCAGCCATACCACATTTGTAGAGGTTTTACTTGCTTT
AAAAAACCTCCCACACCTCCCCCTGAACCTGAAACATAAAATGAATGCAATTGTTGTTGTTAACTTGTTT
ATTGCAGCTTATAATGGTTACAAATAAAGCAATAGCATCACAAATTTCACAAATAAAGCATTTTTTTCAC
TGCATTCTAGTTGTGGTTTGTCCAAACTCATCAATGTATCTTATCATGTCTGGATCCTTACTTAGTTACC
CGGGGAGCATGTCAAGGTCAAAATCGTCAAGAGCGTCAGCAGGCAGCATATCAAGGTCAAAGTCGTCAAG
GGCATCGGCTGGGAGCATGTCTAAGTCAAAATCGTCAAGGGCGTCGGCCGGCCCGCCGCTTTCGCACTTT
AGCTGTTTCTCCAGGCCACATATGATTAGTTCCAGGCCGAAAAGGAAGGCAGGTTCGGCTCCCTGCCGGT
CGAACAGCTCAATTGCTTGTCTCAGAAGTGGGGGCATAGAATCGGTGGTAGGTGTCTCTCTTTCCTCTTT
TGCTACTTGATGCTCCTGTTCCTCCAATACGCAGCCCAGTGTAAAGTGGCCCACGGCGGACAGAGCGTAC
AGTGCGTTCTCCAGGGAGAAGCCTTGCTGACACAGGAACGCGAGCTGATTTTCCAGGGTTTCGTACTGTT
TCTCTGTTGGGCGGGTGCCGAGATGCACTTTAGCCCCGTCGCGATGTGAGAGGAGAGCACAGCGGAATGA
CTTGGCGTTGTTCCGCAGAAAGTCTTGCCATGACTCGCCTTCCAGGGGGCAGAAGTGGGTATGATGCCTG
TCCAGCATCTCGATTGGCAGGGCATCGAGCAGGGCCCGCTTGTTCTTCACGTGCCAGTACAGGGTAGGCT
GCTCAACTCCCAGCTTTTGAGCGAGTTTCCTTGTCGTCAGGCCTTCGATACCGACTCCATTGAGTAATTC
CAGAGCGCCGTTTATGACTTTGCTCTTGTCCAGTCTAGACATGGTGAATTCGGGGCCGCGGAGGCTGGAT
CGGTCCCGGTGTCTTCTATGGAGGTCAAAACAGCGTGGATGGCGTCTCCAGGCGATCTGACGGTTCACTA
AACGAGCTCTGCTTATATAGACCTCCCACCGTACACGCCTACCGCCCATTTGCGTCAATGGGGCGGAGTT
GTTACGACATTTTGGAAAGTCCCGTTGATTTTGGTGCCAAAACAAACTCCCATTGACGTCAATGGGGTGG
AGACTTGGAAATCCCCGTGAGTCAAACCGCTATCCACGCCCATTGATGTACTGCCAAAACCGCATCACCA
TGGTAATAGCGATGACTAATACGTAGATGTACTGCCAAGTAGGAAAGTCCCATAAGGTCATGTACTGGGC
ATAATGCCAGGCGGGCCATTTACCGTCATTGACGTCAATAGGGGGCGTACTTGGCATATGATACACTTGA
TGTACTGCCAAGTGGGCAGTTTACCGTAAATACTCCACCCATTGACGTCAATGGAAAGTCCCTATTGGCG
TTACTATGGGAACATACGTCATTATTGACGTCAATGGGCGGGGGTCGTTGGGCGGTCAGCCAGGCGGGCC
ATTTACCGTAAGTTATGTAACGCGGAACTCCATATATGGGCTATGAACTAATGACCCCGTAATTGATTAC
TATTAATAACTAGTCAATAATCAATGTCAACATGGCGGTAATGTTGGACATGTGAGCAAAAGGCCAGCAA
AAGGCCAGGAACCGTAAAAAGGCCGCGTTGCTGGCGTTTTTCCATAGGCTCCGCCCCCCTGACGAGCATC
ACAAAAATCGACGCTCAAGTCAGAGGTGGCGAAACCCGACAGGACTATAAAGATACCAGGCGTTTCCCCC
TGGAAGCTCCCTCGTGCGCTCTCCTGTTCCGACCCTGCCGCTTACCGGATACCTGTCCGCCTTTCTCCCT
TCGGGAAGCGTGGCGCTTTCTCATAGCTCACGCTGTAGGTATCTCAGTTCGGTGTAGGTCGTTCGCTCCA
AGCTGGGCTGTGTGCACGAACCCCCCGTTCAGCCCGACCGCTGCGCCTTATCCGGTAACTATCGTCTTGA
GTCCAACCCGGTAAGACACGACTTATCGCCACTGGCAGCAGCCACTGGTAACAGGATTAGCAGAGCGAGG
TATGTAGGCGGTGCTACAGAGTTCTTGAAGTGGTGGCCTAACTACGGCTACACTAGAAGAACAGTATTTG
GTATCTGCGCTCTGCTGAAGCCAGTTACCTTCGGAAAAAGAGTTGGTAGCTCTTGATCCGGCAAACAAAC
CACCGCTGGTAGCGGTGGTTTTTTTGTTTGCAAGCAGCAGATTACGCGCAGAAAAAAAGGATCTCAAGAA
GATCCTTTGATCTTTTCTACGGGGTCTGACGCTCAGTGGAACGAAAACTCACGTTAAGGGATTTTGGTCA
TGAGATTATCAAAAAGGATCTTCACCTAGATCCTTTTAAATTAAAAATGAAGTTTTAAATCAATCTAAAG
TATATATGAGTAAACTTGGTCTGACAGTTACCAATGCTTAATCAGTGAGGCACCTATCTCAGCGATCTGT
CTATTTCGTTCATCCATAGTTGCCTGACTCCCCGTCGTGTAGATAACTACGATACGGGAGGGCTTACCAT
CTGGCCCCAGTGCTGCAATGATACCGCGAGACCCACGCTCACCGGCTCCAGATTTATCAGCAATAAACCA
GCCAGCCGGAAGGGCCGAGCGCAGAAGTGGTCCTGCAACTTTATCCGCCTCCATCCAGTCTATTAATTGT
TGCCGGGAAGCTAGAGTAAGTAGTTCGCCAGTTAATAGTTTGCGCAACGTTGTTGCCATTGCTACAGGCA
TCGTGGTGTCACGCTCGTCGTTTGGTATGGCTTCATTCAGCTCCGGTTCCCAACGATCAAGGCGAGTTAC
ATGATCCCCCATGTTGTGCAAAAAAGCGGTTAGCTCCTTCGGTCCTCCGATCGTTGTCAGAAGTAAGTTG
GCCGCAGTGTTATCACTCATGGTTATGGCAGCACTGCATAATTCTCTTACTGTCATGCCATCCGTAAGAT
GCTTTTCTGTGACTGGTGAGTACTCAACCAAGTCATTCTGAGAATAGTGTATGCGGCGACCGAGTTGCTC
TTGCCCGGCGTCAACACGGGATAATACCGCGCCACATAGCAGAACTTTAAAAGTGCTCATCATTGGAAAA
CGTTCTTCGGGGCGAAAACTCTCAAGGATCTTACCGCTGTTGAGATCCAGTTCGATGTAACCCACTCGTG
CACCCAACTGATCTTCAGCATCTTTTACTTTCACCAGCGTTTCTGGGTGAGCAAAAACAGGAAGGCAAAA
TGCCGCAAAAAAGGGAATAAGGGCGACACGGAAATGTTGAATACTCATACTCTTCCTTTTTCAATATTAT
TGAAGCATTTATCAGGGTTATTGTCTCATGAGCGGATACATATTTGAATGTATTTAGAAAAATAAACAAA
TAGGGGTTCCGCGCACATTTCCCCGAAAAGTGCCACCTGACGTCGGCAGTGAAAAAAATGCTTTATTTGT
GAAATTTGTGATGCTATTGCTTTATTTGTAACCATTATAAGCTGCAATAAACAAGTTAACAACAACAATT
GCATTCATTTTATGTTTCAGGTTCAGGGGGAGGTGTGGGAGGTTTTTTAAAGCAAGTAAAACCTCTACAA
ATGTGGTATGGCTGATTATGATCCTCTAGACTGCAGCCTCAGGAGATCTCTAGTGGCAGCCACAGGCCCG
GACCACCATGTTTCTGTATTTCTTCAGGATGACGTTGGAGCTGTCATCGAAGTAGAGGACGGAGATGGCA
TTGAGCTGCGTGGGCGCACAGCAGGGCTTGGGCACCGTTTCCGGGTTGATGAAGTGGACCAGCGTCTGCA
CGATGGCGTGGTTGGTGGCGTTCATGTAGGAGTTCAGAGGGAAGGCACACTCCCCCTCACAGTAGTAGGC
GGCGTAGCCTTCAGGCGCGATGATCCAGTCCTGCCAGCCCAGGTCTCGGAAGCTGACATACAGCTCGTGC
TTCTTACAGGCCTGCCTCTGGTCGCTGCTGCTGTTCTCTGCCACGTTGGCCATCCGCAGGGCTTCCTGGT
TCTTGGGCGTCTTGGAGCGGTTCTGGCTGCGCTGTTTGCTCCCCGTGGACCGGATGCTGCGGAAGTGGAC
CTCCGTGGCCTTGAAGAAAGCCACCATGAAGGGCTGCTTGTTCTGGGGCCCGTGCCGCCCAATCAGGCCC
GCCAACTTGGGGTTGATGCTCTGCCCATCCAGCGTCTCCACCGAGAGCTGCAGGCCCAGGTTGTGCCGCG
GATTGACCACCCAGTGGTTGCTGGTGGCTGTGATGTCAAACACCAGCCAGCCCTCCTCCGAGGCCCAGAG
GGTACGGCTGTCGAGCAGGAAGAGATCCGATTCCCTGCCCAAGTGCTCCTGGAGCACCTGATAAACGCTG
ATCCGGAACGTCTCATTGTCGAAGCGTTCCCGGATGTAGTCCTTGTAGATCCGGAATTCGGCTGCCGTGA
CAGCTTCCCCTTCTGGGATCTTGGAAAGATCAAACCGGAACTCTCGATGGTGGTAGCGTGGGTGGAAGAA
TTCCTTGTCATGTTCCACGAGGTTGACGAAGCTCATGACCATGTCGGCGTCGGTGAGGAAATGGCTATCT
TGCAGGCTGGCCAGAGGGGGGCCCTGGGTACTGAAGACGGCCTTGTAGGGGTAGGAGAAGCCCTGGCCGC
CGGGCCCGCCGCCCTCCTCCACCGCCATGGCGTTGTACAGGTCCAGCATGAACATGGGTGCCGAGTTGTG
CTTGCCCTGGAGGTGCGGGCGCGGGCGGTGGGGCAAGCCCAAAATGGAGAGGATCTCGCGCTGCATCTCC
CGCCGCTCCTGGCTGCGGAGGCGCCGGTGGATGAAGCTCGAGTGCACCTCGTTGTCCAGGCTGAAGTCGG
CCAGGGCGGAGCGCAGCAGGAACAGGGGTGCCCAGAGCGCCACGAAGCTGTGCGGCGCCGCAGCTCGCAG
TGAGCGCACGTGCATGGTGGCCATATGACCGGTGAATTCTCCAGGCGATCTGACGGTTCACTAAACGAGC
TCTGCTTATATAGGCCTCCCACCGTACACGCCACCTCGACATACTCGAGTTTACTCCCTATCAGTGATAG
AGAACGTATGTCGAGTTTACTCCCT
Features (pLannotate 1.2.2; 18 found; start..end, strand, type, name):
      2..247     +  promoter       tight TRE promoter (fragment): Tet-responsive promoter PTight, consisting of seven tet operator sequences followed by the minimal CMV promoter
    324..1511    +  CDS            BMP2: BMP2_HUMAN - Also known as BMP2A. Experimental evidence at protein level: Swiss-Prot protein existence level 1. Growth factor of the TGF-beta superfamily that plays essential roles in many developmental processes, including cardiogenesis, neurogenesis, and osteogenesis (PubMed:18436533, PubMed:31019025, PubMed:24362451). Induces cartilage and bone formation (PubMed:3201241). Initiates the canonical BMP signaling cascade by associating with type I receptor BMPR1A and type II receptor BMPR2 (PubMed:15064755, PubMed:17295905, PubMed:18436533). Once all three components are bound together in a com
   1585..1668    +  CDS            large T antigen (fragment): large T antigen from SV40 (simian virus 40)
   1691..1772    +  polyA_signal   SV40 poly(A) signal: SV40 polyadenylation signal
   1778..1898    -  rep_origin     RSF ori (fragment): Plasmids containing the RSF 1030 origin of replication can be propagated in E. coli cells that contain additional plasmids with compatible origins.
   1911..2132    +  CDS            str (fragment): STR_KLEPN - Protein inferred from homology: Swiss-Prot protein existence level 3. The aminoglycoside phosphotransferases achieve inactivation of their antibiotic substrates by phosphorylation. From Klebsiella pneumoniae.
   2126..2209    +  CDS            large T antigen (fragment): large T antigen from SV40 (simian virus 40)
   2232..2366    +  polyA_signal   SV40 poly(A) signal: SV40 polyadenylation signal
   2376..3122    -  CDS            rtTA-Advanced: improved tetracycline-controlled transactivator In the Tet-On® system, rtTA-Advanced binds to the Tet-responsive element and stimulates transcription only in the presence of tetracycline or doxycycline.
   3225..3428    -  promoter       CMV promoter: human cytomegalovirus (CMV) immediate early promoter
   3429..3808    -  enhancer       CMV enhancer: human cytomegalovirus immediate early enhancer
   3889..4477    -  rep_origin     ori: high-copy-number ColE1/pMB1/pBR322/pUC origin of replication
   4648..5508    -  CDS            AmpR: β-lactamase; bla; confers resistance to ampicillin, carbenicillin, and related antibiotics
   5509..5613    -  promoter       AmpR promoter: bla
   5646..5727    -  polyA_signal   SV40 poly(A) signal: SV40 polyadenylation signal
   5750..5833    -  CDS            large T antigen (fragment): large T antigen from SV40 (simian virus 40)
   5863..7155    -  CDS            BMP7: BMP7_HUMAN - Also known as OP1. Experimental evidence at protein level: Swiss-Prot protein existence level 1. Growth factor of the TGF-beta superfamily that plays important role in various biological processes, including embryogenesis, hematopoiesis, neurogenesis and skeletal morphogenesis (PubMed:31208997). Initiates the canonical BMP signaling cascade by associating with type I receptor ACVR1 and type II receptor ACVR2A (PubMed:9748228, PubMed:12667445). Once all three components are bound together in a complex at the cell surface, ACVR2A phosphorylates and activates ACVR1. In turn, ACVR1 pr
   7184..7305    +  promoter       bidirectional TRE promoter (fragment): Tet-responsive bidirectional promoter PTight-BI, consisting of seven tet operator sequences flanked on each side by the minimal CMV promoter
