>Addgene plasmid #137913 | pTetON-BMP2/7 | addgene full sequence | sequence record 271971 | Addgene NGS Result
CCCTATCAGTGATAGAGAACGTATGTCGAGTTTACTCCCTATCAGTGATAGAGAACGATGTCGAGTTTAC
TCCCTATCAGTGATAGAGAACGTATGTCGAGTTTACTCCCTATCAGTGATAGAGAACGTATGTCGAGTTT
ACTCCCTATCAGTGATAGAGAACGTATGTCGAGTTTATCCCTATCAGTGATAGAGAACGTATGTCGAGTT
TACTCCCTATCAGTGATAGAGAACGTATGTCGAGGTAGGCGTGTACGGTGGGAGGCCTATATAAGCAGAG
CTCGTTTAGTGAACCGTCAGATCGCCTGGAGATTTCGAGCTCGGTACCGAGCTCGGATCCACTAGTAACG
GCCGCCAGTGTGCTGGAATTCGGCTTGCCACCATGGTGGCCGGGACCCGCTGTCTTCTAGCGTTGCTGCT
TCCCCAGGTCCTCCTGGGCGGCGCGGCTGGCCTCGTTCCGGAGCTGGGCCGCAGGAAGTTCGCGGCGGCG
TCGTCGGGCCGCCCCTCATCCCAGCCCTCTGACGAGGTCCTGAGCGAGTTCGAGCTGCGGCTGCTCAGCA
TGTTCGGCCTGAAACAGAGACCCACCCCCAGCAGGGACGCCGTGGTGCCCCCCTACATGCTAGACCTGTA
TCGCAGGCACTCAGGTCAGCCGGGCTCACCCGCCCCAGACCACCGGTTGGAGAGGGCAGCCAGCCGAGCC
AACACTGTGCGCAGCTTCCACCATGAAGAATCTTTGGAAGAACTACCAGAAACGAGTGGGAAAACAACCC
GGAGATTCTTCTTTAATTTAAGTTCTATCCCCACGGAGGAGTTTATCACCTCAGCAGAGCTTCAGGTTTT
CCGAGAACAGATGCAAGATGCTTTAGGAAACAATAGCAGTTTCCATCACCGAATTAATATTTATGAAATC
ATAAAACCTGCAACAGCCAACTCGAAATTCCCCGTGACCAGACTTTTGGACACCAGGTTGGTGAATCAGA
ATGCAAGCAGGTGGGAAAGTCTTGATGTCACCCCCGCTGTGATGCGGTGGACTGCACAGGGACACGCCAA
CCATGGATTCGTGGTGGAAGTGGCCCACTTGGAGGAGAAACAAGGTGTCTCCAAGAGACATGTTAGGATA
AGCAGGTCTTTGCACCAAGATGAACACAGCTGGTCACAGATAAGGCCATTGCTAGTAACTTTTGGCCATG
ATGGAAAAGGGCATCCTCTCCACAAAAGAGAAAAACGTCAAGCCAAACACAAACAGCGGAAACGCCTTAA
GTCCAGCTGTAAGAGACACCCTTTGTACGTGGACTTCAGTGACGTGGGGTGGAATGACTGGATTGTGGCT
CCCCCGGGGTATCACGCCTTTTACTGCCACGGAGAATGCCCTTTTCCTCTGGCTGATCATCTGAACTCCA
CTAATCATGCCATTGTTCAGACGTTGGTCAACTCTGTTAACTCTAAGATTCCTAAGGCATGCTGTGTCCC
GACAGAACTCAGTGCTATCTCGATGCTGTACCTTGACGAGAATGAAAAGGTTGTATTAAAGAACTATCAG
GACATGGTTGTGGAGGGTTGTGGGTGTCGCTAGAAGCCGAATTCTGCAGATATCCATCACACTGGCGGCC
GCATCGATAAGCTTGTCGACGATATCTCCAGAGGATCATAATCAGCCATACCACATTTGTAGAGGTTTTA
CTTGCTTTAAAAAACCTCCCACACCTCCCCCTGAACCTGAAACATAAAATGAATGCAATTGTTGTTGTTA
ACTTGTTTATTGCAGCTTATAATGGTTACAAATAAAGCAATAGCATCACAAATTTCACAAATAAAGCATT
TTTTTCACTGCCCCGAGCTTCCTCGCTCACTGACTCGCTGCGCTCGGTCGTTCGGCTGCGGCGAGCGGTA
TCAGCTCACTCAAAGGCGGTAATACGGTTATCCACAGAATCAGGGGATAACGCAGGAAAGAACATGTTTG
GTCGAGCTGATACTTCCCGTCCGCCAGGGGGACATGCCGGCGATGCTGAAGGTCGCGCGCATTCCCGATG
AAGAGGCCGGTTACCGCCTGTTGACCTGGTGGGACGGGCAGGGCGCCGCCCGAGTCTTCGCCTCGGCGGC
GGGCGCTCTGCTCATGGAGCGCGCGTCCGGGGCCGGGGACCTTGCACAGATAGCGTGGTCCGGCCAGGAC
GACGAGGCTTGCAGGATCATAATCAGCCATACCACATTTGTAGAGGTTTTACTTGCTTTAAAAAACCTCC
CACACCTCCCCCTGAACCTGAAACATAAAATGAATGCAATTGTTGTTGTTAACTTGTTTATTGCAGCTTA
TAATGGTTACAAATAAAGCAATAGCATCACAAATTTCACAAATAAAGCATTTTTTTCACTGCATTCTAGT
TGTGGTTTGTCCAAACTCATCAATGTATCTTATCATGTCTGGATCCTTACTTAGTTACCCGGGGAGCATG
TCAAGGTCAAAATCGTCAAGAGCGTCAGCAGGCAGCATATCAAGGTCAAAGTCGTCAAGGGCATCGGCTG
GGAGCATGTCTAAGTCAAAATCGTCAAGGGCGTCGGCCGGCCCGCCGCTTTCGCACTTTAGCTGTTTCTC
CAGGCCACATATGATTAGTTCCAGGCCGAAAAGGAAGGCAGGTTCGGCTCCCTGCCGGTCGAACAGCTCA
ATTGCTTGTCTCAGAAGTGGGGGCATAGAATCGGTGGTAGGTGTCTCTCTTTCCTCTTTTGCTACTTGAT
GCTCCTGTTCCTCCAATACGCAGCCCAGTGTAAAGTGGCCCACGGCGGACAGAGCGTACAGTGCGTTCTC
CAGGGAGAAGCCTTGCTGACACAGGAACGCGAGCTGATTTTCCAGGGTTTCGTACTGTTTCTCTGTTGGG
CGGGTGCCGAGATGCACTTTAGCCCCGTCGCGATGTGAGAGGAGAGCACAGCGGAATGACTTGGCGTTGT
TCCGCAGAAAGTCTTGCCATGACTCGCCTTCCAGGGGGCAGAAGTGGGTATGATGCCTGTCCAGCATCTC
GATTGGCAGGGCATCGAGCAGGGCCCGCTTGTTCTTCACGTGCCAGTACAGGGTAGGCTGCTCAACTCCC
AGCTTTTGAGCGAGTTTCCTTGTCGTCAGGCCTTCGATACCGACTCCATTGAGTAATTCCAGAGCGCCGT
TTATGACTTTGCTCTTGTCCAGTCTAGACATGGTGAATTCGGGGCCGCGGAGGCTGGATCGGTCCCGGTG
TCTTCTATGGAGGTCAAAACAGCGTGGATGGCGTCTCCAGGCGATCTGACGGTTCACTAAACGAGCTCTG
CTTATATAGACCTCCCACCGTACACGCCTACCGCCCATTTGCGTCAATGGGGCGGAGTTGTTACGACATT
TTGGAAAGTCCCGTTGATTTTGGTGCCAAAACAAACTCCCATTGACGTCAATGGGGTGGAGACTTGGAAA
TCCCCGTGAGTCAAACCGCTATCCACGCCCATTGATGTACTGCCAAAACCGCATCACCATGGTAATAGCG
ATGACTAATACGTAGATGTACTGCCAAGTAGGAAAGTCCCATAAGGTCATGTACTGGGCATAATGCCAGG
CGGGCCATTTACCGTCATTGACGTCAATAGGGGGCGTACTTGGCATATGATACACTTGATGTACTGCCAA
GTGGGCAGTTTACCGTAAATACTCCACCCATTGACGTCAATGGAAAGTCCCTATTGGCGTTACTATGGGA
ACATACGTCATTATTGACGTCAATGGGCGGGGGTCGTTGGGCGGTCAGCCAGGCGGGCCATTTACCGTAA
GTTATGTAACGCGGAACTCCATATATGGGCTATGAACTAATGACCCCGTAATTGATTACTATTAATAACT
AGTCAATAATCAATGTCAACATGGCGGTAATGTTGGACATGTGAGCAAAAGGCCAGCAAAAGGCCAGGAA
CCGTAAAAAGGCCGCGTTGCTGGCGTTTTTCCATAGGCTCCGCCCCCCTGACGAGCATCACAAAAATCGA
CGCTCAAGTCAGAGGTGGCGAAACCCGACAGGACTATAAAGATACCAGGCGTTTCCCCCTGGAAGCTCCC
TCGTGCGCTCTCCTGTTCCGACCCTGCCGCTTACCGGATACCTGTCCGCCTTTCTCCCTTCGGGAAGCGT
GGCGCTTTCTCATAGCTCACGCTGTAGGTATCTCAGTTCGGTGTAGGTCGTTCGCTCCAAGCTGGGCTGT
GTGCACGAACCCCCCGTTCAGCCCGACCGCTGCGCCTTATCCGGTAACTATCGTCTTGAGTCCAACCCGG
TAAGACACGACTTATCGCCACTGGCAGCAGCCACTGGTAACAGGATTAGCAGAGCGAGGTATGTAGGCGG
TGCTACAGAGTTCTTGAAGTGGTGGCCTAACTACGGCTACACTAGAAGAACAGTATTTGGTATCTGCGCT
CTGCTGAAGCCAGTTACCTTCGGAAAAAGAGTTGGTAGCTCTTGATCCGGCAAACAAACCACCGCTGGTA
GCGGTGGTTTTTTTGTTTGCAAGCAGCAGATTACGCGCAGAAAAAAAGGATCTCAAGAAGATCCTTTGAT
CTTTTCTACGGGGTCTGACGCTCAGTGGAACGAAAACTCACGTTAAGGGATTTTGGTCATGAGATTATCA
AAAAGGATCTTCACCTAGATCCTTTTAAATTAAAAATGAAGTTTTAAATCAATCTAAAGTATATATGAGT
AAACTTGGTCTGACAGTTACCAATGCTTAATCAGTGAGGCACCTATCTCAGCGATCTGTCTATTTCGTTC
ATCCATAGTTGCCTGACTCCCCGTCGTGTAGATAACTACGATACGGGAGGGCTTACCATCTGGCCCCAGT
GCTGCAATGATACCGCGAGACCCACGCTCACCGGCTCCAGATTTATCAGCAATAAACCAGCCAGCCGGAA
GGGCCGAGCGCAGAAGTGGTCCTGCAACTTTATCCGCCTCCATCCAGTCTATTAATTGTTGCCGGGAAGC
TAGAGTAAGTAGTTCGCCAGTTAATAGTTTGCGCAACGTTGTTGCCATTGCTACAGGCATCGTGGTGTCA
CGCTCGTCGTTTGGTATGGCTTCATTCAGCTCCGGTTCCCAACGATCAAGGCGAGTTACATGATCCCCCA
TGTTGTGCAAAAAAGCGGTTAGCTCCTTCGGTCCTCCGATCGTTGTCAGAAGTAAGTTGGCCGCAGTGTT
ATCACTCATGGTTATGGCAGCACTGCATAATTCTCTTACTGTCATGCCATCCGTAAGATGCTTTTCTGTG
ACTGGTGAGTACTCAACCAAGTCATTCTGAGAATAGTGTATGCGGCGACCGAGTTGCTCTTGCCCGGCGT
CAACACGGGATAATACCGCGCCACATAGCAGAACTTTAAAAGTGCTCATCATTGGAAAACGTTCTTCGGG
GCGAAAACTCTCAAGGATCTTACCGCTGTTGAGATCCAGTTCGATGTAACCCACTCGTGCACCCAACTGA
TCTTCAGCATCTTTTACTTTCACCAGCGTTTCTGGGTGAGCAAAAACAGGAAGGCAAAATGCCGCAAAAA
AGGGAATAAGGGCGACACGGAAATGTTGAATACTCATACTCTTCCTTTTTCAATATTATTGAAGCATTTA
TCAGGGTTATTGTCTCATGAGCGGATACATATTTGAATGTATTTAGAAAAATAAACAAATAGGGGTTCCG
CGCACATTTCCCCGAAAAGTGCCACCTGACGTCGGCAGTGAAAAAAATGCTTTATTTGTGAAATTTGTGA
TGCTATTGCTTTATTTGTAACCATTATAAGCTGCAATAAACAAGTTAACAACAACAATTGCATTCATTTT
ATGTTTCAGGTTCAGGGGGAGGTGTGGGAGGTTTTTTAAAGCAAGTAAAACCTCTACAAATGTGGTATGG
CTGATTATGATCCTCTAGACTGCAGCCTCAGGAGATCTCTAGTGGCAGCCACAGGCCCGGACCACCATGT
TTCTGTATTTCTTCAGGATGACGTTGGAGCTGTCATCGAAGTAGAGGACGGAGATGGCATTGAGCTGCGT
GGGCGCACAGCAGGGCTTGGGCACCGTTTCCGGGTTGATGAAGTGGACCAGCGTCTGCACGATGGCGTGG
TTGGTGGCGTTCATGTAGGAGTTCAGAGGGAAGGCACACTCCCCCTCACAGTAGTAGGCGGCGTAGCCTT
CAGGCGCGATGATCCAGTCCTGCCAGCCCAGGTCTCGGAAGCTGACATACAGCTCGTGCTTCTTACAGGC
CTGCCTCTGGTCGCTGCTGCTGTTCTCTGCCACGTTGGCCATCCGCAGGGCTTCCTGGTTCTTGGGCGTC
TTGGAGCGGTTCTGGCTGCGCTGTTTGCTCCCCGTGGACCGGATGCTGCGGAAGTGGACCTCCGTGGCCT
TGAAGAAAGCCACCATGAAGGGCTGCTTGTTCTGGGGCCCGTGCCGCCCAATCAGGCCCGCCAACTTGGG
GTTGATGCTCTGCCCATCCAGCGTCTCCACCGAGAGCTGCAGGCCCAGGTTGTGCCGCGGATTGACCACC
CAGTGGTTGCTGGTGGCTGTGATGTCAAACACCAGCCAGCCCTCCTCCGAGGCCCAGAGGGTACGGCTGT
CGAGCAGGAAGAGATCCGATTCCCTGCCCAAGTGCTCCTGGAGCACCTGATAAACGCTGATCCGGAACGT
CTCATTGTCGAAGCGTTCCCGGATGTAGTCCTTGTAGATCCGGAATTCGGCTGCCGTGACAGCTTCCCCT
TCTGGGATCTTGGAAAGATCAAACCGGAACTCTCGATGGTGGTAGCGTGGGTGGAAGAATTCCTTGTCAT
GTTCCACGAGGTTGACGAAGCTCATGACCATGTCGGCGTCGGTGAGGAAATGGCTATCTTGCAGGCTGGC
CAGAGGGGGGCCCTGGGTACTGAAGACGGCCTTGTAGGGGTAGGAGAAGCCCTGGCCGCCGGGCCCGCCG
CCCTCCTCCACCGCCATGGCGTTGTACAGGTCCAGCATGAACATGGGTGCCGAGTTGTGCTTGCCCTGGA
GGTGCGGGCGCGGGCGGTGGGGCAAGCCCAAAATGGAGAGGATCTCGCGCTGCATCTCCCGCCGCTCCTG
GCTGCGGAGGCGCCGGTGGATGAAGCTCGAGTGCACCTCGTTGTCCAGGCTGAAGTCGGCCAGGGCGGAG
CGCAGCAGGAACAGGGGTGCCCAGAGCGCCACGAAGCTGTGCGGCGCCGCAGCTCGCAGTGAGCGCACGT
GCATGGTGGCCATATGACCGGTGAATTCTCCAGGCGATCTGACGGTTCACTAAACGAGCTCTGCTTATAT
AGGCCTCCCACCGTACACGCCACCTCGACATACTCGAGTTTACT
Features (pLannotate 1.2.2; 17 found; start..end, strand, type, name):
    383..1570    +  CDS            BMP2: BMP2_HUMAN - Also known as BMP2A. Experimental evidence at protein level: Swiss-Prot protein existence level 1. Growth factor of the TGF-beta superfamily that plays essential roles in many developmental processes, including cardiogenesis, neurogenesis, and osteogenesis (PubMed:18436533, PubMed:31019025, PubMed:24362451). Induces cartilage and bone formation (PubMed:3201241). Initiates the canonical BMP signaling cascade by associating with type I receptor BMPR1A and type II receptor BMPR2 (PubMed:15064755, PubMed:17295905, PubMed:18436533). Once all three components are bound together in a com
   1644..1727    +  CDS            large T antigen (fragment): large T antigen from SV40 (simian virus 40)
   1750..1831    +  polyA_signal   SV40 poly(A) signal: SV40 polyadenylation signal
   1837..1957    -  rep_origin     RSF ori (fragment): Plasmids containing the RSF 1030 origin of replication can be propagated in E. coli cells that contain additional plasmids with compatible origins.
   1970..2191    +  CDS            str (fragment): STR_KLEPN - Protein inferred from homology: Swiss-Prot protein existence level 3. The aminoglycoside phosphotransferases achieve inactivation of their antibiotic substrates by phosphorylation. From Klebsiella pneumoniae.
   2185..2268    +  CDS            large T antigen (fragment): large T antigen from SV40 (simian virus 40)
   2291..2425    +  polyA_signal   SV40 poly(A) signal: SV40 polyadenylation signal
   2435..3181    -  CDS            rtTA-Advanced: improved tetracycline-controlled transactivator In the Tet-On® system, rtTA-Advanced binds to the Tet-responsive element and stimulates transcription only in the presence of tetracycline or doxycycline.
   3284..3487    -  promoter       CMV promoter: human cytomegalovirus (CMV) immediate early promoter
   3488..3867    -  enhancer       CMV enhancer: human cytomegalovirus immediate early enhancer
   3948..4536    -  rep_origin     ori: high-copy-number ColE1/pMB1/pBR322/pUC origin of replication
   4707..5567    -  CDS            AmpR: β-lactamase; bla; confers resistance to ampicillin, carbenicillin, and related antibiotics
   5568..5672    -  promoter       AmpR promoter: bla
   5705..5786    -  polyA_signal   SV40 poly(A) signal: SV40 polyadenylation signal
   5809..5892    -  CDS            large T antigen (fragment): large T antigen from SV40 (simian virus 40)
   5922..7214    -  CDS            BMP7: BMP7_HUMAN - Also known as OP1. Experimental evidence at protein level: Swiss-Prot protein existence level 1. Growth factor of the TGF-beta superfamily that plays important role in various biological processes, including embryogenesis, hematopoiesis, neurogenesis and skeletal morphogenesis (PubMed:31208997). Initiates the canonical BMP signaling cascade by associating with type I receptor ACVR1 and type II receptor ACVR2A (PubMed:9748228, PubMed:12667445). Once all three components are bound together in a complex at the cell surface, ACVR2A phosphorylates and activates ACVR1. In turn, ACVR1 pr
   7243..306     +  promoter       bidirectional TRE promoter (across the origin): Tet-responsive bidirectional promoter PTight-BI, consisting of seven tet operator sequences flanked on each side by the minimal CMV promoter
