[The description below was written by a language model from this plasmid's Addgene catalogue record and pLannotate feature annotations shown in this document.]
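Description:
pTetON-BMP2/7 is a non-viral mammalian expression plasmid built on the Takara/Clontech pTREtight-BI backbone for doxycycline-inducible co-expression of human bone morphogenetic proteins 2 and 7. It is propagated in E. coli through a high-copy ColE1/pUC-type origin and selected with ampicillin via the bla gene. No intact mammalian selection marker is annotated. Short fragments matching an RSF origin and an aminoglycoside phosphotransferase gene appear to be cloning remnants rather than functional parts.

The core of the construct is the bidirectional Tet-responsive promoter PTight-BI, in which seven tet operator repeats are flanked on each side by a minimal CMV promoter. This element drives two divergent transcriptional units: the full-length BMP2 coding sequence in one direction and the BMP7 coding sequence in the other, each terminated by an SV40 polyadenylation signal. The small "large T antigen" fragments annotated next to these signals are probably part of the SV40 late region segment that carries them. The feature tables also show a third cassette on the same plasmid, in which the CMV enhancer/promoter constitutively expresses the reverse transactivator rtTA-Advanced, followed by its own SV40 poly(A) signal. Because rtTA binds the tet operators only in the presence of tetracycline or doxycycline, the plasmid works as a self-contained Tet-On system: both BMP genes should stay essentially silent until inducer is added, then switch on together.

The associated publication concerns non-viral osteoinductive gene therapy, where simultaneous production of the two factors in one cell is the aim. The sequenced and depositor records differ slightly in length (7,324 versus 7,305 nt) but show the same feature layout.
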