Addgene plasmid #137913: pTetON-BMP2/7
Purpose: Inducible mammalian co-expression vector for human bone morphogenetic protein 2 and 7 cDNAs (2 transcriptional units, divergent)
Depositing lab: Georg Feichtinger. Publication: Constitutive and inducible co-expression systems for non-viral osteoinductive gene therapy. Feichtinger GA, Hacobian A, Hofmann AT, Wassermann K, Zimmermann A, van Griensven M, Redl H. Eur Cell Mater. 2014 Feb 19;27:166-84; discussion 184. PubMed 24554273.
Backbone
  Vector backbone: pTREtight-BI
  Backbone manufacturer: Takara/Clontech
  Vector type: Mammalian Expression
Growth in bacteria
  Bacterial resistance: Ampicillin, 100 μg/mL
  Growth temperature: 30°C
  Growth strain: NEB Stable
  Copy number: High Copy
Gene/Insert 1
  Gene/Insert name: BMP2
  Species: H. sapiens (human)
  Entrez Gene: BMP2 (a.k.a. BDA2, BMP2A, SSFSC, SSFSC1)
  Promoter: TRE
  Cloning method: Restriction Enzyme; 5′ cloning site KpnI (not destroyed); 3′ cloning site NotI (not destroyed)
  Sequencing primers: 5′ Unknown
Gene/Insert 2
  Gene/Insert name: BMP7
  Species: H. sapiens (human)
  Entrez Gene: BMP7 (a.k.a. OP-1)
  Promoter: TRE
  Cloning method: Restriction Enzyme; 5′ cloning site NdeI (not destroyed); 3′ cloning site BglII (not destroyed)
  Sequencing primers: 5′ Unknown
Terms and licenses: Academic/Nonprofit Terms; Industry Terms: Not Available to Industry
How to cite: pTetON-BMP2/7 was a gift from Georg Feichtinger (Addgene plasmid # 137913 ; http://n2t.net/addgene:137913 ; RRID:Addgene_137913)
